>Addgene plasmid #200390 | pαH-NiVop08-Foldon | addgene full sequence | sequence record 396580 | Addgene NGS Result
GGTCGACATTGATTATTGACTAGTTATTAATAGTAATCAATTACGGGGTCATTAGTTCATAGCCCATATA
TGGAGTTCCGCGTTACATAACTTACGGTAAATGGCCCGCCTGGCTGACCGCCCAACGACCCCCGCCCATT
GACGTCAATAATGACGTATGTTCCCATAGTAACGCCAATAGGGACTTTCCATTGACGTCAATGGGTGGAG
TATTTACGGTAAACTGCCCACTTGGCAGTACATCAAGTGTATCATATGCCAAGTACGCCCCCTATTGACG
TCAATGACGGTAAATGGCCCGCCTGGCATTATGCCCAGTACATGACCTTATGGGACTTTCCTACTTGGCA
GTACATCTACGTATTAGTCATCGCTATTACCATGGTCGAGGTGAGCCCCACGTTCTGCTTCACTCTCCCC
ATCTCCCCCCCCTCCCCACCCCCAATTTTGTATTTATTTATTTTTTAATTATTTTGTGCAGCGATGGGGG
CGGGGGGGGGGGGGGGGCGCGCCAGGGGGGGGGGGGGGGGGSGAGGGGGGGGGSGGGGSGAGGCGGAGAG
GTGCGGCGGCAGCCAATCAGAGCGGCGCGCTCCGAAAGTTTCCTTTTATGGCGAGGCGGCGGCGGCGGCG
GCCCTATAAAAAGCGAAGCGCGCGGCGGGCGGGAGTCGCTGCGCGCTGCCTTCGCCCCGTGCCCCGCTCC
GCCGCCGCCTCGCGCCGCCCGCCCCGGCTCTGACTGACCGCGTTACTCCCACAGGTGAGCGGGCGGGACG
GCCCTTCTCCTCCGGGCTGTAATTAGCGCTTGGTTTAATGACGGCTTGTTTCTTTTCTGTGGCTGCGTGA
AAGCCTTGAGGGGCTCCGGGAGGGCCCTTTGTGCGGGGGGAGCGGCTCGGGGGGTGCGTGCGTGTGTGTG
TGCGTGGGGAGCGCCGCGTGCGGCTCCGCGCTGCCCGGCGGCTGTGAGCGCTGCGGGCGCGGCGCGGGGC
TTTGTGCGCTCCGCAGTGTGCGCGAGGGGAGCGCGGCCGGGGGCGGTGCCCCGCGGTGCGGGGGGGGCTG
CGAGGGGAACAAAGGCTGCGTGCGGGGTGTGTGCGTGGGGGGGTGAGCAGGGGGTGTGGGCGCGTCGGTC
GGGCTGCAACCCCCCCTGCACCCCCCTCCCCGAGTTGCTGAGCACGGCCCGGCTTCGGGTGCGGGGCTCC
GTACGGGGCGTGGCGCGGGGCTCGCCGTGCCGGGCGGGGGGTGGCGGCAGGKGGGGGTGCCGGGCGGGGC
GGGGCCGCCTCGGGCCGGGGRGGGCTCGGGGGAGGGGCGCGGCGGCCCCCGGAGCGCCGGCGGCTGTCGA
GGCGCGGCGAGCCGCAGCCATTGCCTTTTATGGTAATCGTGCGAGAGGGCGCAGGGACTTCCTTTGTCCC
AAATCTGTGCGGAGCCGAAATCTGGGAGGCGCCGCCGCACCCCCTCTAGCGGGCGCGGGGCGAAGCGGTG
CGGCGCCGGCAGGAAGGAAATGGGCGGGGAGGGCCTTCGTGCGTCGCCGCGCCGCCGTCCCCTTCTCCCT
CTCCAGCCTCGGGGCTGTCCGCGGGGGGACGGCTGCCTTCGGGGGGGACGGGGCAGGGCGGGGTTCGGCT
TCTGGCGTGTGACCGGCGGCTCTAGCGCCTCTGCTAACCATGTTCATGCCTTCTTCTTTTTCCTACAGCT
CCTGGGCAACGTGCTGGTTGTTGTGCTGTCTCATCATTTTGGCAAAGAATTGCGGCCGTCTCAGGCCGAG
TTCGGTACCGCCACCATGGTGGTGATCCTGGACAAGAGGTGCTACTGCAACCTGCTGATCCTGATCCTGA
TGATCAGCGAGTGCAGCGTGGGCATCCTGCACTACGAGAAGCTGAGCAAGATCGGCCTGGTGAAGGGCGT
GACCAGGAAGTACAAGATCAAGAGCAACCCCCTGACCAAGGACATCGTGATCAAGATGATCCCCAACGTG
AGCAACATGAGCCAGTGCACCGGCAGCGTGATGGAGAACTACAAGACCAGGCTGAACGGCATCCTGACCC
CCATCAAGGGCGCCCTGGAGATCTACAAGAACAACACCCACGACTGCGTGGGCGACGTGAGGCTGGCCGG
CGTGTGCATGGCCGGCGTGGCCATCGGCATCGCCACCGCCGCCCAGATCACCGCCGGCGTGGCCCTGTAC
GAGGCCATGAAGAACGCCGACAACATCAACAAGCTGAAGAGCAGCATCGAGAGCACCAACGAGGCCGTGG
TGAAGCTGCAGGAGACCGCCGAGAAGACCGTGTACGTGTTCACCGCCCTGCAGGACTACATCAACACCAA
CCTGGTGCCCACCATCGACAAGATCCCCTGCAAGCAGACCGAGCTGAGCCTGGACCTGGCCCTGAGCAAG
TACCTGAGCGACCTGCTGTTCGTGTTCGGCCCCAACCTGCAGGACCCCGTGAGCAACAGCATGACCATCC
AGGCCATCAGCCAGGCCTTCGGCGGCAACTACGAGACCCTGCTGAGGACCCTGGGCTACGCCACCGAGGA
CTTCGACGACCTGCTGGAGAGCGACAGCATCACCGGCCAGATCATCTACGTGGACCTGAGCAGCTACTAC
ATCATCGTGAGGGTGTACTTCCCCATCCTGACCGAGATCCAGCAGGCCTACATCCAGGAGCTGCTGCCCG
TGAGCTTCAACAACGACAACAGCGAGTGGATCAGCATCGTGCCCAACTTCATCCTGGTGAGGAACACCCT
GATCAGCAACATCGAGATCGGCTTCTGCCTGATCACCAAGAGGAGCGTGATCTGCAACCAGGACTACGCC
ACCCCCATGACCAACAACATGAGGGAGTGCCTGACCGGCAGCACCGAGAAGTGCCCCAGGGAGCTGGTGG
TGAGCAGCCACGTGCCCAGGTTCGCCCTGAGCAACGGCGTGCTGTTCGCCAACTGCATCAGCGTGACCTG
CCAGTGCCAGACCACCGGCAGGGCCATCAGCCAGAGCGGCGAGCAGACCCTGCTGATGATCGACAACACC
ACCTGCCCCACCGCCGTGCTGGGCAACGTGATCATCAGCCTGGGCAAGTACCTGGGCAGCGTGAACTACA
ACAGCGAGGGCATCGCCATCGGCCCCCCCGTGTTCACCGACAAGGTGGACATCAGCAGCCAGATCAGCAG
CATGAACCAGAGCCTGCAGCAGAGCAAGGACTACATCAAGGAGGCCCAGAGGCTGCTGGACACCGTGAAC
CCCAGCCTGGGATCCGGATACATCCCCGAGGCCCCCAGAGATGGCCAGGCCTACGTGCGGAAGGACGGCG
AGTGGGTACTGCTGAGCACATTCCTGGGCAGATCCCTGGAGGTGCTGTTCCAGGGCCCAGGCCATCACCA
CCATCACCACCATCATAGCGCCTGGTCCCACCCCCAGTTCGAGAAGGGCGGCGGTAGTGGAGGGGGCGGA
TCTGGCGGCTCAGCTTGGAGCCACCCCCAGTTCGAAAAGTGATAATGACTCGAGCGATAATTCACTCCTC
AGGTGCAGGCTGCCTATCAGAAGGTGGTGGCTGGTGTGGCCAATGCCCTGGCTCACAAATACCACTGAGA
TCTTTTTCCCTCTGCCAAAAATTATGGGGACATCATGAAGCCCCTTGAGCATCTGACTTCTGGCTAATAA
AGGAAATTTATTTTCATTGCAATAGTGTGTTGGAATTTTTTGTGTCTCTCACTCGGAAGGACATATGGGA
GGGCAAATCATTTAAAACATCAGAATGAGTATTTGGTTTAGAGTTTGGCAACATATGCCCATATGCTGGC
TGCCATGAACAAAGGTTGGCTATAAAGAGGTCATCAGTATATGAAACAGCCCCCTGCTGTCCATTCCTTA
TTCCATAGAAAAGCCTTGACTTGAGGTTAGATTTTTTTTATATTTTGTTTTGTGTTATTTTTTTCTTTAA
CATCCCTAAAATTTTCCTTACATGTTTTACTAGCCAGATTTTTCCTCCTCTCCTGACTACTCCCAGTCAT
AGCTGTCCCTCTTCTCTTATGGAGATCCCTCGACCTGCAGCCCAAGCTTGGCGTAATCATGGTCATAGCT
GTTTCCTGTGTGAAATTGTTATCCGCTCACAATTCCACACAACATACGAGCCGGAAGCATAAAGTGTAAA
GCCTGGGGTGCCTAATGAGTGAGCTAACTCACATTAATTGCGTTGCGCTCACTGCCCGCTTTCCAGTCGG
GAAACCTGTCGTGCCAGCGGATCGATCCGCTGCATTAATGAATCGGCCAACGCGCGGGGAGAGGCGGTTT
GCGTATTGGGCGCTCTTCCGCTTCCTCGCTCACTGACTCGCTGCGCTCGGTCGTTCGGCTGCGGCGAGCG
GTATCAGCTCACTCAAAGGCGGTAATACGGTTATCCACAGAATCAGGGGATAACGCAGGAAAGAACATGT
GAGCAAAAGGCCAGCAAAAGGCCAGGAACCGTAAAAAGGCCGCGTTGCTGGCGTTTTTCCATAGGCTCCG
CCCCCCTGACGAGCATCACAAAAATCGACGCTCAAGTCAGAGGTGGCGAAACCCGACAGGACTATAAAGA
TACCAGGCGTTTCCCCCTGGAAGCTCCCTCGTGCGCTCTCCTGTTCCGACCCTGCCGCTTACCGGATACC
TGTCCGCCTTTCTCCCTTCGGGAAGCGTGGCGCTTTCTCATAGCTCACGCTGTAGGTATCTCAGTTCGGT
GTAGGTCGTTCGCTCCAAGCTGGGCTGTGTGCACGAACCCCCCGTTCAGCCCGACCGCTGCGCCTTATCC
GGTAACTATCGTCTTGAGTCCAACCCGGTAAGACACGACTTATCGCCACTGGCAGCAGCCACTGGTAACA
GGATTAGCAGAGCGAGGTATGTAGGCGGTGCTACAGAGTTCTTGAAGTGGTGGCCTAACTACGGCTACAC
TAGAAGAACAGTATTTGGTATCTGCGCTCTGCTGAAGCCAGTTACCTTCGGAAAAAGAGTTGGTAGCTCT
TGATCCGGCAAACAAACCACCGCTGGTAGCGGTGGTTTTTTTGTTTGCAAGCAGCAGATTACGCGCAGAA
AAAAAGGATCTCAAGAAGATCCTTTGATCTTTTCTACGGGGTCTGACGCTCAGTGGAACGAAAACTCACG
TTAAGGGATTTTGGTCATGAGATTATCAAAAAGGATCTTCACCTAGATCCTTTTAAATTAAAAATGAAGT
TTTAAATCAATCTAAAGTATATATGAGTAAACTTGGTCTGACAGTTACCAATGCTTAATCAGTGAGGCAC
CTATCTCAGCGATCTGTCTATTTCGTTCATCCATAGTTGCCTGACTCCCCGTCGTGTAGATAACTACGAT
ACGGGAGGGCTTACCATCTGGCCCCAGTGCTGCAATGATACCGCGAGACCCACGCTCACCGGCTCCAGAT
TTATCAGCAATAAACCAGCCAGCCGGAAGGGCCGAGCGCAGAAGTGGTCCTGCAACTTTATCCGCCTCCA
TCCAGTCTATTAATTGTTGCCGGGAAGCTAGAGTAAGTAGTTCGCCAGTTAATAGTTTGCGCAACGTTGT
TGCCATTGCTACAGGCATCGTGGTGTCACGCTCGTCGTTTGGTATGGCTTCATTCAGCTCCGGTTCCCAA
CGATCAAGGCGAGTTACATGATCCCCCATGTTGTGCAAAAAAGCGGTTAGCTCCTTCGGTCCTCCGATCG
TTGTCAGAAGTAAGTTGGCCGCAGTGTTATCACTCATGGTTATGGCAGCACTGCATAATTCTCTTACTGT
CATGCCATCCGTAAGATGCTTTTCTGTGACTGGTGAGTACTCAACCAAGTCATTCTGAGAATAGTGTATG
CGGCGACCGAGTTGCTCTTGCCCGGCGTCAATACGGGATAATACCGCGCCACATAGCAGAACTTTAAAAG
TGCTCATCATTGGAAAACGTTCTTCGGGGCGAAAACTCTCAAGGATCTTACCGCTGTTGAGATCCAGTTC
GATGTAACCCACTCGTGCACCCAACTGATCTTCAGCATCTTTTACTTTCACCAGCGTTTCTGGGTGAGCA
AAAACAGGAAGGCAAAATGCCGCAAAAAAGGGAATAAGGGCGACACGGAAATGTTGAATACTCATACTCT
TCCTTTTTCAATATTATTGAAGCATTTATCAGGGTTATTGTCTCATGAGCGGATACATATTTGAATGTAT
TTAGAAAAATAAACAAATAGGGGTTCCGCGCACATTTCCCCGAAAAGTGCCACCTG
Features (pLannotate 1.2.2; 15 found; start..end, strand, type, name):
      5..384     +  enhancer       CMV enhancer: human cytomegalovirus immediate early enhancer
    386..661     +  promoter       chicken β-actin promoter: No description available
    662..1678    +  intron         chimeric intron: chimera between introns from chicken β-actin and rabbit β-globin
   1676..1753    +  CDS            HBBC_AMMLE (fragment): Experimental evidence at protein level: Swiss-Prot protein existence level 1. Involved in oxygen transport from the lung to the various peripheral tissues. From Ammotragus lervia (Barbary sheep) (Antilope lervia).
   1766..3229    +  CDS            F (fragment): FUS_NIPAV - Experimental evidence at protein level: Swiss-Prot protein existence level 1. Class I viral fusion protein. Under the current model, the protein has at least 3 conformational states: pre-fusion native state, pre-hairpin intermediate state, and post-fusion hairpin state. During viral and plasma cell membrane fusion, the heptad repeat (HR) regions assume a trimer-of-hairpins structure, positioning the fusion peptide in close proximity to the C-terminal region of the ectodomain. The formation of this structure appears to drive apposition and subsequent fusion of viral and plasma cell
   3446..3469    +  CDS            Strep-Tag II: peptide that binds Strep-Tactin®, an engineered form of streptavidin
   3491..3565    +  CDS            HBB (fragment): HBB_PONPY - Experimental evidence at transcript level: Swiss-Prot protein existence level 2. Involved in oxygen transport from the lung to the various peripheral tissues. From Pongo pygmaeus (Bornean orangutan).
   3636..3691    +  polyA_signal   β-globin poly(A) signal: rabbit β-globin polyadenylation signal (Gil and Proudfoot, 1987)
   4076..4092    -  protein_bind   lac operator: The lac repressor binds to the lac operator to inhibit transcription in E. coli. This inhibition can be relieved by adding lactose or isopropyl-β-D-thiogalactopyranoside (IPTG). lac repressor encoded by lacI
   4100..4130    -  promoter       lac promoter: promoter for the E. coli lac operon
   4145..4166    -  protein_bind   CAP binding site: CAP binding activates transcription in the presence of cAMP. E. coli catabolite activator protein
   4182..4283    -  CDS            lacI (fragment): LACI_ECOLI - Experimental evidence at protein level: Swiss-Prot protein existence level 1. Repressor of the lactose operon. Binds allolactose as an inducer. From Escherichia coli (strain K12).
   4466..5054    -  rep_origin     ori: high-copy-number ColE1/pMB1/pBR322/pUC origin of replication
   5225..6085    -  CDS            AmpR: β-lactamase; bla; confers resistance to ampicillin, carbenicillin, and related antibiotics
   6086..6190    -  promoter       AmpR promoter: bla
