[The description below was written by a language model from this plasmid's Addgene catalogue record and pLannotate feature annotations shown in this document.]
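Description:
pαH-NiVop08-Foldon is a mammalian expression plasmid of about 6.2 kb, built on the pαH backbone, for producing a soluble, prefusion-stabilized form of the Nipah virus fusion (F) glycoprotein. It is maintained in E. coli as a high-copy plasmid through a ColE1/pUC-type origin and is selected with ampicillin via the β-lactamase gene and its native promoter. Remnants of the lac promoter/operator region and a lacI fragment are also annotated in the backbone and appear to be cloning-vector carryover rather than functional parts of the expression unit.

Expression is driven by a CAG-type arrangement: the CMV immediate-early enhancer, the chicken β-actin promoter and a chimeric β-actin/β-globin intron, with a rabbit β-globin polyadenylation signal downstream. The short globin "CDS" fragments flagged on either side of the insert most likely reflect β-globin-derived untranslated sequence flanking the cloning site, not translated payload. The insert encodes the F ectodomain (residues 1–488) carrying L104C and I114C, a cysteine pair presumably intended to form an engineered disulfide, plus L172F and S191P; the record describes these four changes as prefusion-stabilizing mutations. At the C terminus the ectodomain is fused to a foldon trimerization domain, which substitutes for the missing transmembrane anchor in holding the trimer together. This is followed by an HRV3C protease site, an 8X His tag and a double Strep-Tag II, allowing affinity purification and subsequent tag removal. The automated annotation picks up only one Strep-Tag II copy and does not label the foldon, protease site or His tag. The construct is suited to making recombinant prefusion Nipah F trimers in mammalian cells, and was deposited in connection with structural studies of henipavirus fusion proteins.
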