Addgene plasmid #200390: pαH-NiVop08-Foldon
Purpose: Mammalian cell expression of Nipah virus fusion protein with prefusion stabilizing mutations
Depositing lab: Priyamvada Acharya. Depositing organization: Duke University. Publication: Structures of Langya Virus Fusion Protein Ectodomain in Pre- and Postfusion Conformation. May AJ, Pothula KR, Janowska K, Acharya P. J Virol. 2023 Jun 29;97(6):e0043323. doi: 10.1128/jvi.00433-23. Epub 2023 Jun 6. PubMed 37278642.
Backbone
  Vector backbone: pαH
  Backbone size w/o insert (bp): 4656
  Vector type: Mammalian Expression
Growth in bacteria
  Bacterial resistance: Ampicillin, 100 μg/mL
  Growth temperature: 37°C
  Growth strain: DH5alpha
  Copy number: High Copy
Gene/Insert
  Gene/Insert name: NiVop08 Ectodomain (alt name: Nipah virus)
  Species: Nipah virus
  Insert size (bp): 1554
  Mutation: Ectodomain (AA 1-488), L104C, I114C, L172F, S191P
  Tag / fusion protein: Foldon, HRV3C cleavage site, 8X His tag, 2X Strep-Tag II (C terminal on insert)
Resource information
  A portion of this plasmid was derived from a plasmid made by: A portion of this plasmid was derived from a plasmid made by Jason McLellan
Terms and licenses: Academic/Nonprofit Terms; Industry Terms: Not Available to Industry
How to cite: pαH-NiVop08-Foldon was a gift from Priyamvada Acharya (Addgene plasmid # 200390 ; http://n2t.net/addgene:200390 ; RRID:Addgene_200390)
